>Addgene plasmid #119161 | pColE1_70a_deGFP_AmpR | depositor full sequence | sequence record 225423 | pColE1_70a_deGFP_AmpR sequence 3202 bps
ACGAGGCCCTTTCGTCTTCAAGAATTCTGGCGAATCCTCTGACCAGCCAGAAAACGACCTTTCTGTGGTG
AAACCGGATGCTGCAATTCAGAGCGGCAGCAAGTGGGGGACAGCAGAAGACCTGACCGCCGCAGAGTGGA
TGTTTGACATGGTGAAGACTATCGCACCATCAGCCAGAAAACCGAATTTTGCTGGGTGGGCTAACGATAT
CCGCCTGATGCGTGAACGTGACGGACGTAACCACCGCGACATGTGTGTGCTGTTCCGCTGGGCATGCTGA
GCTAACACCGTGCGTGTTGACAATTTTACCTCTGGCGGTGATAATGGTTGCAGCTAGCAATAATTTTGTT
TAACTTTAAGAAGGAGATATACCATGGAGCTTTTCACTGGCGTTGTTCCCATCCTGGTCGAGCTGGACGG
CGACGTAAACGGCCACAAGTTCAGCGTGTCCGGCGAGGGCGAGGGCGATGCCACCTACGGCAAGCTGACC
CTGAAGTTCATCTGCACCACCGGCAAGCTGCCCGTGCCCTGGCCCACCCTCGTGACCACCCTGACCTACG
GCGTGCAGTGCTTCAGCCGCTACCCCGACCACATGAAGCAGCACGACTTCTTCAAGTCCGCCATGCCCGA
AGGCTACGTCCAGGAGCGCACCATCTTCTTCAAGGACGACGGCAACTACAAGACCCGCGCCGAGGTGAAG
TTCGAGGGCGACACCCTGGTGAACCGCATCGAGCTGAAGGGCATCGACTTCAAGGAGGACGGCAACATCC
TGGGGCACAAGCTGGAGTACAACTACAACAGCCACAACGTCTATATCATGGCCGACAAGCAGAAGAACGG
CATCAAGGTGAACTTCAAGATCCGCCACAACATCGAGGACGGCAGCGTGCAGCTCGCCGACCACTACCAG
CAGAACACCCCCATCGGCGACGGCCCCGTGCTGCTGCCCGACAACCACTACCTGAGCACCCAGTCCGCCC
TGAGCAAAGACCCCAACGAGAAGCGCGATCACATGGTCCTGCTGGAGTTCGTGACCGCCGCCGGGATCTA
ACTCGAGCAAAGCCCGCCGAAAGGCGGGCTTTTCTGTGTCGACCGATGCCCTTGAGAGCCTTCAACCCAG
TCAGCTCCTTCCGGTGGGCGCGGGGCATGACTATCGTCGCCGCACTTATGACTGTCTTCTTTATCATGCA
ACTCGTAGGACAGGTGCCGGCAGCGCTCTTCCGCTTCCTCGCTCACTGACTCGCTGCGCTCGGTCGTTCG
GCTGCGGCGAGCGGTATCAGCTCACTCAAAGGCGGTAATACGGTTATCCACAGAATCAGGGGATAACGCA
GGAAAGAACATGTGAGCAAAAGGCCAGCAAAAGGCCAGGAACCGTAAAAAGGCCGCGTTGCTGGCGTTTT
TCCATAGGCTCCGCCCCCCTGACGAGCATCACAAAAATCGACGCTCAAGTCAGAGGTGGCGAAACCCGAC
AGGACTATAAAGATACCAGGCGTTTCCCCCTGGAAGCTCCCTCGTGCGCTCTCCTGTTCCGACCCTGCCG
CTTACCGGATACCTGTCCGCCTTTCTCCCTTCGGGAAGCGTGGCGCTTTCTCAATGCTCACGCTGTAGGT
ATCTCAGTTCGGTGTAGGTCGTTCGCTCCAAGCTGGGCTGTGTGCACGAACCCCCCGTTCAGCCCGACCG
CTGCGCCTTATCCGGTAACTATCGTCTTGAGTCCAACCCGGTAAGACACGACTTATCGCCACTGGCAGCA
GCCACTGGTAACAGGATTAGCAGAGCGAGGTATGTAGGCGGTGCTACAGAGTTCTTGAAGTGGTGGCCTA
ACTACGGCTACACTAGAAGGACAGTATTTGGTATCTGCGCTCTGCTGAAGCCAGTTACCTTCGGAAAAAG
AGTTGGTAGCTCTTGATCCGGCAAACAAACCACCGCTGGTAGCGGTGGTTTTTTTGTTTGCAAGCAGCAG
ATTACGCGCAGAAAAAAAGGATCTCAAGAAGATCCTTTGATCTTTTCTACGGGGTCTGACGCTCAGTGGA
ACGAAAACTCACGTTAAGGGATTTTGGTCATGAGATTATCAAAAAGGATCTTCACCTAGATCCTTTTAAA
TTAAAAATGAAGTTTTAAATCAATCTAAAGTATATATGAGTAAACTTGGTCTGACAGTTACCAATGCTTA
ATCAGTGAGGCACCTATCTCAGCGATCTGTCTATTTCGTTCATCCATAGTTGCCTGACTCCCCGTCGTGT
AGATAACTACGATACGGGAGGGCTTACCATCTGGCCCCAGTGCTGCAATGATACCGCGAGACCCACGCTC
ACCGGCTCCAGATTTATCAGCAATAAACCAGCCAGCCGGAAGGGCCGAGCGCAGAAGTGGTCCTGCAACT
TTATCCGCCTCCATCCAGTCTATTAATTGTTGCCGGGAAGCTAGAGTAAGTAGTTCGCCAGTTAATAGTT
TGCGCAACGTTGTTGCCATTGCTACAGGCATCGTGGTGTCACGCTCGTCGTTTGGTATGGCTTCATTCAG
CTCCGGTTCCCAACGATCAAGGCGAGTTACATGATCCCCCATGTTGTGCAAAAAAGCGGTTAGCTCCTTC
GGTCCTCCGATCGTTGTCAGAAGTAAGTTGGCCGCAGTGTTATCACTCATGGTTATGGCAGCACTGCATA
ATTCTCTTACTGTCATGCCATCCGTAAGATGCTTTTCTGTGACTGGTGAGTACTCAACCAAGTCATTCTG
AGAATAGTGTATGCGGCGACCGAGTTGCTCTTGCCCGGCGTCAATACGGGATAATACCGCGCCACATAGC
AGAACTTTAAAAGTGCTCATCATTGGAAAACGTTCTTCGGGGCGAAAACTCTCAAGGATCTTACCGCTGT
TGAGATCCAGTTCGATGTAACCCACTCGTGCACCCAACTGATCTTCAGCATCTTTTACTTTCACCAGCGT
TTCTGGGTGAGCAAAAACAGGAAGGCAAAATGCCGCAAAAAAGGGAATAAGGGCGACACGGAAATGTTGA
ATACTCATACTCTTCCTTTTTCAATATTATTGAAGCATTTATCAGGGTTATTGTCTCATGAGCGGATACA
TATTTGAATGTATTTAGAAAAATAAACAAATAGGGGTTCCGCGCACATTTCCCCGAAAAGTGCCACCTGA
CGTCTAAGAAACCATTATTATCATGACATTAACCTATAAAAATAGGCGTATC
Features (pLannotate 1.2.2; 7 found; start..end, strand, type, name):
     23..316     +  CDS            O (fragment): VRPO_LAMBD - Protein inferred from homology: Swiss-Prot protein existence level 3. Necessary for the bidirectional replication of DNA. It interacts with the ori (origin of replication) region of the genome during the initiation of replication. From Escherichia phage lambda (Bacteriophage lambda).
    345..367     +  RBS            RBS: efficient ribosome binding site from bacteriophage T7 gene 10 (Olins and Rangwala, 1989)
    377..1048    +  CDS            (3-F)Tyr-EGFP: (3-F)Tyr-EGFP is a basic (constitutively fluorescent) green fluorescent protein published in 2004, derived from Aequorea victoria.
   1088..1219    +  CDS            TcR (fragment): tetracycline efflux protein; tet; confers resistance to tetracycline
   1399..1987    -  rep_origin     ori: high-copy-number ColE1/pMB1/pBR322/pUC origin of replication
   2158..3018    -  CDS            AmpR: β-lactamase; bla; confers resistance to ampicillin, carbenicillin, and related antibiotics
   3019..3123    -  promoter       AmpR promoter: bla
