>Addgene plasmid #119161 | pColE1_70a_deGFP_AmpR | addgene full sequence | sequence record 231641 | Addgene NGS Result
CATTATTATCATGACATTAACCTATAAAAATAGGCGTATCACGAGGCCCTTTCGTCTTCAAGAATTCTGG
CGAATCCTCTGACCAGCCAGAAAACGACCTTTCTGTGGTGAAACCGGATGCTGCAATTCAGAGCGCCAGC
AAGTGGGGGACAGCAGAAGACCTGACCGCCGCAGAGTGGATGTTTGACATGGTGAAGACTATCGCACCAT
CAGCCAGAAAACCGAATTTTGCTGGGTGGGCTAACGATATCCGCCTGATGCGTGAACGTGACGGACGTAA
CCACCGCGACATGTGTGTGCTGTTCCGCTGGGCATGCTGAGCTAACACCGTGCGTGTTGACAATTTTACC
TCTGGCGGTGATAATGGTTGCAGCTAGCAATAATTTTGTTTAACTTTAAGAAGGAGATATACCATGGAGC
TTTTCACTGGCGTTGTTCCCATCCTGGTCGAGCTGGACGGCGACGTAAACGGCCACAAGTTCAGCGTGTC
CGGCGAGGGCGAGGGCGATGCCACCTACGGCAAGCTGACCCTGAAGTTCATCTGCACCACCGGCAAGCTG
CCCGTGCCCTGGCCCACCCTCGTGACCACCCTGACCTACGGCGTGCAGTGCTTCAGCCGCTACCCCGACC
ACATGAAGCAGCACGACTTCTTCAAGTCCGCCATGCCCGAAGGCTACGTCCAGGAGCGCACCATCTTCTT
CAAGGACGACGGCAACTACAAGACCCGCGCCGAGGTGAAGTTCGAGGGCGACACCCTGGTGAACCGCATC
GAGCTGAAGGGCATCGACTTCAAGGAGGACGGCAACATCCTGGGGCACAAGCTGGAGTACAACTACAACA
GCCACAACGTCTATATCATGGCCGACAAGCAGAAGAACGGCATCAAGGTGAACTTCAAGATCCGCCACAA
CATCGAGGACGGCAGCGTGCAGCTCGCCGACCACTACCAGCAGAACACCCCCATCGGCGACGGCCCCGTG
CTGCTGCCCGACAACCACTACCTGAGCACCCAGTCCGCCCTGAGCAAAGACCCCAACGAGAAGCGCGATC
ACATGGTCCTGCTGGAGTTCGTGACCGCCGCCGGGATCTAACTCGAGCAAAGCCCGCCGAAAGGCGGGCT
TTTCTGTGTCGACCGATGCCCTTGAGAGCCTTCAACCCAGTCAGCTCCTTCCGGTGGGCGCGGGGCATGA
CTATCGTCGCCGCACTTATGACTGTCTTCTTTATCATGCAACTCGTAGGACAGGTGCCGGCAGCGCTCTT
CCGCTTCCTCGCTCACTGACTCGCTGCGCTCGGTCGTTCGGCTGCGGCGAGCGGTATCAGCTCACTCAAA
GGCGGTAATACGGTTATCCACAGAATCAGGGGATAACGCAGGAAAGAACATGTGAGCAAAAGGCCAGCAA
AAGGCCAGGAACCGTAAAAAGGCCGCGTTGCTGGCGTTTTTCCATAGGCTCCGCCCCCCTGACGAGCATC
ACAAAAATCGACGCTCAAGTCAGAGGTGGCGAAACCCGACAGGACTATAAAGATACCAGGCGTTTCCCCC
TGGAAGCTCCCTCGTGCGCTCTCCTGTTCCGACCCTGCCGCTTACCGGATACCTGTCCGCCTTTCTCCCT
TCGGGAAGCGTGGCGCTTTCTCATAGCTCACGCTGTAGGTATCTCAGTTCGGTGTAGGTCGTTCGCTCCA
AGCTGGGCTGTGTGCACGAACCCCCCGTTCAGCCCGACCGCTGCGCCTTATCCGGTAACTATCGTCTTGA
GTCCAACCCGGTAAGACACGACTTATCGCCACTGGCAGCAGCCACTGGTAACAGGATTAGCAGAGCGAGG
TATGTAGGCGGTGCTACAGAGTTCTTGAAGTGGTGGCCTAACTACGGCTACACTAGAAGAACAGTATTTG
GTATCTGCGCTCTGCTGAAGCCAGTTACCTTCGGAAAAAGAGTTGGTAGCTCTTGATCCGGCAAACAAAC
CACCGCTGGTAGCGGTGGTTTTTTTGTTTGCAAGCAGCAGATTACGCGCAGAAAAAAAGGATCTCAAGAA
GATCCTTTGATCTTTTCTACGGGGTCTGACGCTCAGTGGAACGAAAACTCACGTTAAGGGATTTTGGTCA
TGAGATTATCAAAAAGGATCTTCACCTAGATCCTTTTAAATTAAAAATGAAGTTTTAAATCAATCTAAAG
TATATATGAGTAAACTTGGTCTGACAGTTACCAATGCTTAATCAGTGAGGCACCTATCTCAGCGATCTGT
CTATTTCGTTCATCCATAGTTGCCTGACTCCCCGTCGTGTAGATAACTACGATACGGGAGGGCTTACCAT
CTGGCCCCAGTGCTGCAATGATACCGCGAGACCCACGCTCACCGGCTCCAGATTTATCAGCAATAAACCA
GCCAGCCGGAAGGGCCGAGCGCAGAAGTGGTCCTGCAACTTTATCCGCCTCCATCCAGTCTATTAATTGT
TGCCGGGAAGCTAGAGTAAGTAGTTCGCCAGTTAATAGTTTGCGCAACGTTGTTGCCATTGCTACAGGCA
TCGTGGTGTCACGCTCGTCGTTTGGTATGGCTTCATTCAGCTCCGGTTCCCAACGATCAAGGCGAGTTAC
ATGATCCCCCATGTTGTGCAAAAAAGCGGTTAGCTCCTTCGGTCCTCCGATCGTTGTCAGAAGTAAGTTG
GCCGCAGTGTTATCACTCATGGTTATGGCAGCACTGCATAATTCTCTTACTGTCATGCCATCCGTAAGAT
GCTTTTCTGTGACTGGTGAGTACTCAACCAAGTCATTCTGAGAATAGTGTATGCGGCGACCGAGTTGCTC
TTGCCCGGCGTCAACACGGGATAATACCGCGCCACATAGCAGAACTTTAAAAGTGCTCATCATTGGAAAA
CGTTCTTCGGGGCGAAAACTCTCAAGGATCTTACCGCTGTTGAGATCCAGTTCGATGTAACCCACTCGTG
CACCCAACTGATCTTCAGCATCTTTTACTTTCACCAGCGTTTCTGGGTGAGCAAAAACAGGAAGGCAAAA
TGCCGCAAAAAAGGGAATAAGGGCGACACGGAAATGTTGAATACTCATACTCTTCCTTTTTCAATATTAT
TGAAGCATTTATCAGGGTTATTGTCTCATGAGCGGATACATATTTGAATGTATTTAGAAAAATAAACAAA
TAGGGGTTCCGCGCACATTTCCCCGAAAAGTGCCACCTGACGTCTAAGAAAC
Features (pLannotate 1.2.2; 7 found; start..end, strand, type, name):
     63..356     +  CDS            O (fragment): VRPO_LAMBD - Protein inferred from homology: Swiss-Prot protein existence level 3. Necessary for the bidirectional replication of DNA. It interacts with the ori (origin of replication) region of the genome during the initiation of replication. From Escherichia phage lambda (Bacteriophage lambda).
    385..407     +  RBS            RBS: efficient ribosome binding site from bacteriophage T7 gene 10 (Olins and Rangwala, 1989)
    417..1088    +  CDS            (3-F)Tyr-EGFP: (3-F)Tyr-EGFP is a basic (constitutively fluorescent) green fluorescent protein published in 2004, derived from Aequorea victoria.
   1128..1259    +  CDS            TcR (fragment): tetracycline efflux protein; tet; confers resistance to tetracycline
   1439..2027    -  rep_origin     ori: high-copy-number ColE1/pMB1/pBR322/pUC origin of replication
   2198..3058    -  CDS            AmpR: β-lactamase; bla; confers resistance to ampicillin, carbenicillin, and related antibiotics
   3059..3163    -  promoter       AmpR promoter: bla
