[The description below was written by a language model from this plasmid's Addgene catalogue record and pLannotate feature annotations shown in this document.]
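Description:
pColE1_70a_deGFP_AmpR is a small (about 3.2 kb) bacterial expression plasmid built on the pBEST backbone that produces the green fluorescent reporter deGFP from a strong sigma 70-dependent promoter. It replicates in E. coli from a high-copy ColE1/pMB1-type origin and is selected with ampicillin through a β-lactamase gene driven by its native bla promoter; both elements lie on the strand opposite the reporter cassette.

The payload is a simple constitutive expression unit. The automated annotation does not label the promoter itself. Immediately upstream of the reporter it instead detects a roughly 300 bp stretch matching part of the bacteriophage lambda O gene. This suggests that the promoter region was taken from lambda sequence, although the record only describes it as a strong sigma 70 promoter ("70a" in the name). This is followed by the efficient ribosome binding site from phage T7 gene 10 and then an EGFP-family open reading frame of about 670 bp, which corresponds to deGFP even though the annotation tool assigns it to a closely related EGFP variant. A short tetracycline-resistance gene fragment downstream appears to be a non-functional backbone remnant, and no terminator is annotated. The depositor and sequencing-derived records are the same length and show the same features, differing only in their start coordinate.

Although catalogued under the CRISPR vector type, the plasmid carries no annotated Cas gene or guide RNA. The associated publication describes an educational module for exploring CRISPR technologies in a cell-free transcription-translation system. A constitutive fluorescent reporter like this one would fit as a readout or target in that setting, with expression relying on the E. coli core RNA polymerase and the housekeeping sigma factor.
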