Addgene plasmid #119161: pColE1_70a_deGFP_AmpR
Purpose: Expresses deGFP from a strong sigma 70 promoter
Depositing lab: Vincent Noireaux. Depositing organization: University of Minnesota. Publication: An educational module to explore CRISPR technologies with a cell-free transcription-translation system. Collias D, Marshall R, Collins SP, Beisel CL, Noireaux V. Synth Biol (Oxf). 2019 Jan 21;4(1):ysz005. doi: 10.1093/synbio/ysz005. eCollection 2019. PubMed 32995532.
Backbone
  Vector backbone: pBEST
  Vector type: CRISPR
Growth in bacteria
  Bacterial resistance: Ampicillin, 100 μg/mL
  Growth temperature: 37°C
  Growth strain: DH5alpha
  Copy number: High Copy
Gene/Insert
  Gene/Insert name: deGFP
Terms and licenses: Academic/Nonprofit Terms; Industry Terms: Not Available to Industry
Depositor comments: Garamella et al. 2016 (PMID: 26818434)
How to cite: pColE1_70a_deGFP_AmpR was a gift from Vincent Noireaux (Addgene plasmid # 119161 ; http://n2t.net/addgene:119161 ; RRID:Addgene_119161)
